Addgene plasmid #126429: pTBL509 AT sgRNA
Purpose: To target a protospacer with AT at the cut site.
Depositing lab: Chang Liu. Depositing organization: University of California, Irvine. Publication: Lineage tracing and analog recording in mammalian cells by single-site DNA writing. Loveless TB, Grotts JH, Schechter MW, Forouzmand E, Carlson CK, Agahi BS, Liang G, Ficht M, Liu B, Xie X, Liu CC. Nat Chem Biol. 2021 Jun;17(6):739-747. doi: 10.1038/s41589-021-00769-8. Epub 2021 Mar 22. PubMed 33753928.
Backbone
  Vector backbone: pSQT1313
  Backbone manufacturer: Keith Joung
  Backbone size w/o insert (bp): 2259
  Total vector size (bp): 2279
  Modifications to backbone: The backbone was modified to express only one sgRNA.
  Vector type: Mammalian Expression
Growth in bacteria
  Bacterial resistance: Ampicillin, 100 μg/mL
  Growth temperature: 37°C
  Growth strain: DH5alpha
  Copy number: Low Copy
Gene/Insert
  Gene/Insert name: spacer against human genome with AT at cut site
  Species: H. sapiens (human)
  Insert size (bp): 20
  Promoter: human U6
  Cloning method: Unknown
  Sequencing primers: 5′ AGGGTTATTGTCTCATGAGCGG; 3′ CGGACAGGTATCCGGTAAGC
Resource information
  A portion of this plasmid was derived from a plasmid made by: Keith Joung; the backbone was created from pSQT1313, Addgene #53370.
Terms and licenses: Academic/Nonprofit Terms; Industry Terms: Not Available to Industry
Depositor comments: This construct was cloned by inverse PCR and in vivo recombination in E. coli strain SS320. Please visit https://doi.org/10.1101/639120 for bioRxiv preprint.
How to cite: pTBL509 AT sgRNA was a gift from Chang Liu (Addgene plasmid # 126429 ; http://n2t.net/addgene:126429 ; RRID:Addgene_126429)
