[The description below was written by a language model from this plasmid's Addgene catalogue record and pLannotate feature annotations shown in this document.]
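Description:
pTBL509 AT sgRNA is a compact (about 2.3 kb) mammalian expression plasmid that produces a single guide RNA for the Streptococcus pyogenes CRISPR/Cas9 system. It is built on the pSQT1313 backbone, which the depositors modified so that only one sgRNA is expressed. The plasmid is maintained in E. coli through a ColE1/pUC-type origin of replication and selected with ampicillin via a β-lactamase gene driven by its own bla promoter. The catalogue entry lists the plasmid as low copy, whereas the feature annotation identifies the origin as a high-copy type, and the record does not resolve this difference. No mammalian selection marker or reporter is annotated, so the plasmid appears suited to transient delivery alongside a separately supplied Cas9-based effector.

The payload is a 20-bp spacer directed against a human genomic protospacer that carries an AT dinucleotide at the Cas9 cut site. The spacer falls in the gap between the human U6 promoter, an RNA polymerase III promoter commonly used for small RNA transcription, and the annotated gRNA scaffold, so that transcription yields a complete sgRNA. A short attB1 fragment is annotated upstream of the U6 promoter and is probably a backbone remnant rather than a functional Gateway site. According to the depositor notes, the spacer was introduced by inverse PCR followed by in vivo recombination in E. coli. The stated purpose is simply to target a protospacer with AT at the cut site. The associated publication concerns lineage tracing and analog recording in mammalian cells by single-site DNA writing, which suggests the guide is used to examine or exploit how cut-site sequence context behaves in that system.
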