Features (pLannotate 1.2.2; 6 found; start..end, strand, type, name):
     13..30      +  protein_bind   attB1 (fragment): mutant version of attB; recombination site for the Gateway® BP reaction BP Clonase™
     82..322     +  promoter       U6 promoter: RNA polymerase III promoter for human U6 snRNA
    351..426     +  misc_RNA       gRNA scaffold: guide RNA scaffold for the Streptococcus pyogenes CRISPR/Cas9 system
    530..1118    -  rep_origin     ori: high-copy-number ColE1/pMB1/pBR322/pUC origin of replication
   1289..2149    -  CDS            AmpR: β-lactamase; bla; confers resistance to ampicillin, carbenicillin, and related antibiotics
   2150..2254    -  promoter       AmpR promoter: bla
>Addgene plasmid #126429 | pTBL509 AT sgRNA | addgene full sequence | sequence record 245248 | Addgene NGS Result
GACGTCGCTAGCTGTACAAAAAAGCAGGCTTTAAAGGAACCAATTCAGTCGACTGGATCCGGTACCAAGG
TCGGGCAGGAAGAGGGCCTATTTCCCATGATTCCTTCATATTTGCATATACGATACAAGGCTGTTAGAGA
GATAATTAGAATTAATTTGACTGTAAACACAAAGATATTAGTACAAAATACGTGACGTAGAAAGTAATAA
TTTCTTGGGTAGTTTGCAGTTTTAAAATTATGTTTTAAAATGGACTATCATATGCTTACCGTAACTTGAA
AGTATTTCGATTTCTTGGCTTTATATATCTTGTGGAAAGGACGAAACACCGCTAGTCAAGGGCAGCATGC
GTTTTAGAGCTAGAAATAGCAAGTTAAAATAAGGCTAGTCCGTTATCAACTTGAAAAAGTGGCACCGAGT
CGGTGCTTTTTTTAAGCTTGGGCCGCTCGAGGTACCTCTCTACATATGACATGTGAGCAAAAGGCCAGCA
AAAGGCCAGGAACCGTAAAAAGGCCGCGTTGCTGGCGTTTTTCCATAGGCTCCGCCCCCCTGACGAGCAT
CACAAAAATCGACGCTCAAGTCAGAGGTGGCGAAACCCGACAGGACTATAAAGATACCAGGCGTTTCCCC
CTGGAAGCTCCCTCGTGCGCTCTCCTGTTCCGACCCTGCCGCTTACCGGATACCTGTCCGCCTTTCTCCC
TTCGGGAAGCGTGGCGCTTTCTCATAGCTCACGCTGTAGGTATCTCAGTTCGGTGTAGGTCGTTCGCTCC
AAGCTGGGCTGTGTGCACGAACCCCCCGTTCAGCCCGACCGCTGCGCCTTATCCGGTAACTATCGTCTTG
AGTCCAACCCGGTAAGACACGACTTATCGCCACTGGCAGCAGCCACTGGTAACAGGATTAGCAGAGCGAG
GTATGTAGGCGGTGCTACAGAGTTCTTGAAGTGGTGGCCTAACTACGGCTACACTAGAAGAACAGTATTT
GGTATCTGCGCTCTGCTGAAGCCAGTTACCTTCGGAAAAAGAGTTGGTAGCTCTTGATCCGGCAAACAAA
CCACCGCTGGTAGCGGTGGTTTTTTTGTTTGCAAGCAGCAGATTACGCGCAGAAAAAAAGGATCTCAAGA
AGATCCTTTGATCTTTTCTACGGGGTCTGACGCTCAGTGGAACGAAAACTCACGTTAAGGGATTTTGGTC
ATGAGATTATCAAAAAGGATCTTCACCTAGATCCTTTTAAATTAAAAATGAAGTTTTAAATCAATCTAAA
GTATATATGAGTAAACTTGGTCTGACAGTTACCAATGCTTAATCAGTGAGGCACCTATCTCAGCGATCTG
TCTATTTCGTTCATCCATAGTTGCCTGACTCCCCGTCGTGTAGATAACTACGATACGGGAGGGCTTACCA
TCTGGCCCCAGTGCTGCAATGATACCGCGAGACCCACGCTCACCGGCTCCAGATTTATCAGCAATAAACC
AGCCAGCCGGAAGGGCCGAGCGCAGAAGTGGTCCTGCAACTTTATCCGCCTCCATCCAGTCTATTAATTG
TTGCCGGGAAGCTAGAGTAAGTAGTTCGCCAGTTAATAGTTTGCGCAACGTTGTTGCCATTGCTACAGGC
ATCGTGGTGTCACGCTCGTCGTTTGGTATGGCTTCATTCAGCTCCGGTTCCCAACGATCAAGGCGAGTTA
CATGATCCCCCATGTTGTGCAAAAAAGCGGTTAGCTCCTTCGGTCCTCCGATCGTTGTCAGAAGTAAGTT
GGCCGCAGTGTTATCACTCATGGTTATGGCAGCACTGCATAATTCTCTTACTGTCATGCCATCCGTAAGA
TGCTTTTCTGTGACTGGTGAGTACTCAACCAAGTCATTCTGAGAATAGTGTATGCGGCGACCGAGTTGCT
CTTGCCCGGCGTCAATACGGGATAATACCGCGCCACATAGCAGAACTTTAAAAGTGCTCATCATTGGAAA
ACGTTCTTCGGGGCGAAAACTCTCAAGGATCTTACCGCTGTTGAGATCCAGTTCGATGTAACCCACTCGT
GCACCCAACTGATCTTCAGCATCTTTTACTTTCACCAGCGTTTCTGGGTGAGCAAAAACAGGAAGGCAAA
ATGCCGCAAAAAAGGGAATAAGGGCGACACGGAAATGTTGAATACTCATACTCTTCCTTTTTCAATATTA
TTGAAGCATTTATCAGGGTTATTGTCTCATGAGCGGATACATATTTGAATGTATTTAGAAAAATAAACAA
ATAGGGGTTCCGCGCACATTTCCCCGAAAAGTGCCACCT
